>Addgene plasmid #224012 | AiP12854 - pAAV-AiE0671m-minBG-SYFP2-WPRE3-BGHpA (Alias: CN2854) | addgene full sequence | sequence record 449777 | Addgene NGS Result
CCTGCAGGCAGCTGCGCGCTCGCTCGCTCACTGAGGCCGCCCGGGCAAAGCCCGGGCGTCGGGCGACCTT
TGGTCGCCCGGCCTCAGTGAGCGAGCGAGCGCGCAGAGAGGGAGTGGCCAACTCCATCACTAGGGGTTCC
TGCGGCCGCACGCGTAGAAGCCAGCATAGACTTTTCTGTAAATGCGTGATTTATGTAGCATATCATTCTC
TAAGATTATACTGGTATAACTGAGCTTGTTTCTGAAGGACTCCTAGAACTTTCTGCTTTGTAATGTCCAA
AAAAGGAGAAAAGTTTCAAAGGTTGCACTGTATCTGAAATAAGCTACATTTCCTTCCCAGCTCACCAAAA
AGCAGGACATATGGATGTGAACAAGAGATCCAGGACAGCTGAAGTACTTTTAAGGAACACTGTAAACTTT
CGTCTCTAAAATTAATCATCTCTATGTATGAGTATATGTTCAGTTGAGCCTCACATAGCTGGCAGCTATT
ATCTGAAAAGTATACACTGCATGTTCCTTGATAGAGAACAGTAGCTGCCAAAAAGGTTAAAAAATGCCTC
TGAACTAAAATCACTCTTTCATTGGTGATATCAAAGACCCTAAAAAGCTGAGCTCGGGCTGGGCATAAAA
GTCAGGGCAGAGCCATCTATTGCTTACATTTGCTTCTGGGATCCAGATCTTTCGAAGCTAGCGCTACCGG
TCGCCACCATGGTGAGCAAGGGCGAGGAGCTGTTCACCGGGGTGGTGCCCATCCTGGTCGAGCTGGACGG
CGACGTAAACGGCCACAAGTTCAGCGTGTCCGGCGAGGGCGAGGGCGATGCCACCTACGGCAAGCTGACC
CTGAAGCTGATCTGCACCACCGGCAAGCTGCCCGTGCCCTGGCCCACCCTCGTGACCACCCTGGGCTACG
GCGTGCAGTGCTTCGCCCGCTACCCCGACCACATGAAGCAGCACGACTTCTTCAAGTCCGCCATGCCCGA
AGGCTACGTCCAGGAGCGCACCATCTTCTTCAAGGACGACGGCAACTACAAGACCCGCGCCGAGGTGAAG
TTCGAGGGCGACACCCTGGTGAACCGCATCGAGCTGAAGGGCATCGACTTCAAGGAGGACGGCAACATCC
TGGGGCACAAGCTGGAGTACAACTACAACAGCCACAACGTCTATATCACCGCCGACAAGCAGAAGAACGG
CATCAAGGCCAACTTCAAGATCCGCCACAACATCGAGGACGGCGGCGTGCAGCTCGCCGACCACTACCAG
CAGAACACCCCCATCGGCGACGGCCCCGTGCTGCTGCCCGACAACCACTACCTGAGCTACCAGTCCAAGC
TGAGCAAAGACCCCAACGAGAAGCGCGATCACATGGTCCTGCTGGAGTTCGTGACCGCCGCCGGGATCAC
TCTCGGCATGGACGAGCTGTACAAGTAAGTCGACGGCGCGCCGCGGCCGCGAATTCGATATCATAATCAA
CCTCTGGATTACAAAATTTGTGAAAGATTGACTGGTATTCTTAACTATGTTGCTCCTTTTACGCTATGTG
GATACGCTGCTTTAATGCCTTTGTATCATGCTATTGCTTCCCGTATGGCTTTCATTTTCTCCTCCTTGTA
TAAATCCTGGTTAGTTCTTGCCACGGCGGAACTCATCGCCGCCTGCCTTGCCCGCTGCTGGACAGGGGCT
CGGCTGTTGGGCACTGACAATTCCGTGGCTCGAGAGATCTTCGACTGTGCCTTCTAGTTGCCAGCCATCT
GTTGTTTGCCCCTCCCCCGTGCCTTCCTTGACCCTGGAAGGTGCCACTCCCACTGTCCTTTCCTAATAAA
ATGAGGAAATTGCATCGCATTGTCTGAGTAGGTGTCATTCTATTCTGGGGGGTGGGGTGGGGCAGGACAG
CAAGGGGGAGGATTGGGAAGACAATAGCAGGCATGAGATCTCACGTGCGGACCGAGCGGCCGCAGGAACC
CCTAGTGATGGAGTTGGCCACTCCCTCTCTGCGCGCTCGCTCGCTCACTGAGGCCGGGCGACCAAAGGTC
GCCCGACGCCCGGGCTTTGCCCGGGCGGCCTCAGTGAGCGAGCGAGCGCGCAGCTGCCTGCAGGGGCGCC
TGATGCGGTATTTTCTCCTTACGCATCTGTGCGGTATTTCACACCGCATA
[142 nt withheld, positions 2151-2292]
C
[141 nt withheld, positions 2294-2434]
CCTTTGACGTTGGAGTCCACGTTCTTT
[37 nt withheld, positions 2462-2498]
ACCCTATCTCGGGCTATTCTTTTGATTTATAAGGGATTTTGCCGATTTCGGCCTATTGGTTAAAAAATGA
GCTGATTTAACAAAAATTTAACGCGAATTTTAACAAAATATTAACGTTTACAATTTTATGGTGCACTCTC
AGTACAATCTGCTCTGATGCCGCATAGTTAAGCCAGCCCCGACACCCGCCAACACCCGCTGACGCGCCCT
GACGGGCTTGTCTGCTCCCGGCATCCGCTTACAGACAAGCTGTGACCGTCTCCGGGAGCTGCATGTGTCA
GAGGTTTTCACCGTCATCACCGAAACGCGCGAGACGAAAGGGCCTCGTGATACGCCTATTTTTATAGGTT
AATGTCATGATAATAATGGTTTCTTAGACGTCAGGTGGCACTTTTCGGGGAAATGTGCGCGGAACCCCTA
TTTGTTTATTTTTCTAAATACATTCAAATATGTATCCGCTCATGAGACAATAACCCTGATAAATGCTTCA
ATAATATTGAAAAAGGAAGAGTATGAGTATTCAACATTTCCGTGTCGCCCTTATTCCCTTTTTTGCGGCA
TTTTGCCTTCCTGTTTTTGCTCACCCAGAAACGCTGGTGAAAGTAAAAGATGCTGAAGATCAGTTGGGTG
CACGAGTGGGTTACATCGAACTGGATCTCAACAGCGGTAAGATCCTTGAGAGTTTTCGCCCCGAAGAACG
TTTTCCAATGATGAGCACTTTTAAAGTTCTGCTATGTGGCGCGGTATTATCCCGTATTGACGCCGGGCAA
GAGCAACTCGGTCGCCGCATACACTATTCTCAGAATGACTTGGTTGAGTACTCACCAGTCACAGAAAAGC
ATCTTACGGATGGCATGACAGTAAGAGAATTATGCAGTGCTGCCATAACCATGAGTGATAACACTGCGGC
CAACTTACTTCTGACAACGATCGGAGGACCGAAGGAGCTAACCGCTTTTTTGCACAACATGGGGGATCAT
GTAACTCGCCTTGATCGTTGGGAACCGGAGCTGAATGAAGCCATACCAAACGACGAGCGTGACACCACGA
TGCCTGTAGCAATGGCAACAACGTTGCGCAAACTATTAACTGGCGAACTACTTACTCTAGCTTCCCGGCA
ACAATTAATAGACTGGATGGAGGCGGATAAAGTTGCAGGACCACTTCTGCGCTCGGCCCTTCCGGCTGGC
TGGTTTATTGCTGATAAATCTGGAGCCGGTGAGCGTGGGTCTCGCGGTATCATTGCAGCACTGGGGCCAG
ATGGTAAGCCCTCCCGTATCGTAGTTATCTACACGACGGGGAGTCAGGCAACTATGGATGAACGAAATAG
ACAGATCGCTGAGATAGGTGCCTCACTGATTAAGCATTGGTAACTGTCAGACCAAGTTTACTCATATATA
CTTTAGATTGATTTAAAACTTCATTTTTAATTTAAAAGGATCTAGGTGAAGATCCTTTTTGATAATCTCA
TGACCAAAATCCCTTAACGTGAGTTTTCGTTCCACTGAGCGTCAGACCCCGTAGAAAAGATCAAAGGATC
TTCTTGAGATCCTTTTTTTCTGCGCGTAATCTGCTGCTTGCAAACAAAAAAACCACCGCTACCAGCGGTG
GTTTGTTTGCCGGATCAAGAGCTACCAACTCTTTTTCCGAAGGTAACTGGCTTCAGCAGAGCGCAGATAC
CAAATACTGTCCTTCTAGTGTAGCCGTAGTTAGGCCACCACTTCAAGAACTCTGTAGCACCGCCTACATA
CCTCGCTCTGCTAATCCTGTTACCAGTGGCTGCTGCCAGTGGCGATAAGTCGTGTCTTACCGGGTTGGAC
TCAAGACGATAGTTACCGGATAAGGCGCAGCGGTCGGGCTGAACGGGGGGTTCGTGCACACAGCCCAGCT
TGGAGCGAACGACCTACACCGAACTGAGATACCTACAGCGTGAGCTATGAGAAAGCGCCACGCTTCCCGA
AGGGAGAAAGGCGGACAGGTATCCGGTAAGCGGCAGGGTCGGAACAGGAGAGCGCACGAGGGAGCTTCCA
GGGGGAAACGCCTGGTATCTTTATAGTCCTGTCGGGTTTCGCCACCTCTGACTTGAGCGTCGATTTTTGT
GATGCTCGTCAGGGGGGCGGAGCCTATGGAAAAACGCCAGCAACGCGGCCTTTTTACGGTTCCTGGCCTT
TTGCTGGCCTTTTGCTCACATGT
Features (pLannotate 1.2.2; 13 found; start..end, strand, type, name):
      1..141     -  repeat_region  AAV2 ITR: inverted terminal repeat of adeno-associated virus serotype 2 inverted
    709..1425    +  CDS            SYFP2: SYFP2 is a basic (constitutively fluorescent) yellow fluorescent protein published in 2006, derived from Aequorea victoria. It is reported to be a very rapidly-maturing monomer with moderate acid sensitivity.
   1465..1622    +  misc_feature   WPRE (fragment): woodchuck hepatitis virus posttranscriptional regulatory element
   1628..1708    +  misc_feature   WPRE (fragment): woodchuck hepatitis virus posttranscriptional regulatory element
   1725..1836    +  polyA_signal   bGH poly(A) signal: bovine growth hormone polyadenylation signal
   1954..2094    +  repeat_region  AAV2 ITR: inverted terminal repeat of adeno-associated virus serotype 2 inverted
   2099..2150    -  misc_feature   bom (fragment): basis of mobility region from pBR322
   2169..2549    +  rep_origin     M13 ori (sequence partly withheld): M13 bacteriophage origin of replication; arrow indicates direction of (+) strand synthesis
   2625..2674    -  misc_feature   bom (fragment): basis of mobility region from pBR322
   2776..2811    -  CDS            rop (fragment): Rop protein, which maintains plasmids at low copy number; rop
   2906..3010    +  promoter       AmpR promoter: bla
   3011..3871    +  CDS            AmpR: β-lactamase; bla; confers resistance to ampicillin, carbenicillin, and related antibiotics
   4042..4630    +  rep_origin     ori: high-copy-number ColE1/pMB1/pBR322/pUC origin of replication
