[The description below was written by a language model from this plasmid's Addgene catalogue record and pLannotate feature annotations shown in this document.]
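Description:
AiP12854 - pAAV-AiE0671m-minBG-SYFP2-WPRE3-BGHpA (alias CN2854) is an AAV transfer plasmid of about 4.7 kb, built on a pAAV backbone and intended for packaging into recombinant adeno-associated virus. Two AAV2 inverted terminal repeats flank the expression cassette and define the segment that is replicated and encapsidated when packaging functions are supplied in trans. Outside the ITRs, the bacterial backbone carries a high-copy ColE1/pUC-type origin, an ampicillin resistance gene (β-lactamase) with its own promoter, and an M13 phage origin. Small remnants of the pBR322 bom and rop regions are also annotated. The record lists a recombination-deficient strain as the propagation host, which is typical for plasmids with repeat-rich ITRs.

The payload is an enhancer-driven reporter. AiE0671m, a candidate cis-regulatory enhancer, sits upstream of the minBG minimal promoter, which has little activity on its own, so cell-type specificity comes from the enhancer. Neither element is annotated in the feature table, but the unannotated interval between the left ITR and the reporter coding sequence is where they would lie. Together they drive SYFP2, a rapidly maturing monomeric yellow fluorescent protein derived from Aequorea victoria. Downstream, WPRE3 is a shortened woodchuck hepatitis virus posttranscriptional element, detected here as two fragments, that boosts transcript stability and expression while saving packaging space. A bovine growth hormone polyadenylation signal terminates the transcript.

According to the record, the enhancer was designed to direct AAV-mediated transgene expression to cortical layer 4/5 intratelencephalic (L4/5 IT) neurons. The construct therefore serves as a fluorescent labelling tool for this population, and as a way to assess the enhancer's specificity, within a larger enhancer-AAV collection for genetic access to cortical cell types.
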