Addgene plasmid #224012: AiP12854 - pAAV-AiE0671m-minBG-SYFP2-WPRE3-BGHpA (Alias: CN2854)
Purpose: AiE0671m is an enhancer sequence, designed to drive AAV-mediated transgene expression in cortical L4/5_IT neurons
Depositing lab: Allen Institute for Brain Science & Jonathan Ting. Depositing organization: Allen Institute. Publication: A suite of enhancer AAVs and transgenic mouse lines for genetic access to cortical cell types. Ben-Simon Y, Hooper M, Narayan S, Daigle TL, Dwivedi D, Way SW, Oster A, Stafford DA, Mich JK, Taormina MJ, Martinez RA, Opitz-Araya X, Roth JR, Alexander JR, Allen S, Amster A, Arbuckle J, Ayala A, Baker PM, Bakken TE, Barcelli T, Barta S, Bendrick J, Bertagnolli D, Bielstein C, Bishwakarma P, Bowlus J, Boyer G, Brouner K, Casian B, Casper T, Chakka AB, Chakrabarty R, Chance RK, Chavan S, Clark M, Colbert K, Collman F, Daniel S, Departee M, DiValentin P, Donadio N, Dotson N, Egdorf T, Fliss T, Gabitto M, Garcia J, Gary A, Gasperini M, Gloe J, Goldy J, Gore BB, Graybuck L, Greisman N, Haeseleer F, Halterman C, Haradon Z, Hastings SD, Helback O, Ho W, Hockemeyer D, Huang C, Huff S, Hunker A, Johansen N, Jones D, Juneau Z, Kalmbach B, Kannan M, Khem S, Kussick E, Kutsal R, Larsen R, Lee C, Lee AY, Leibly M, Lenz GH, Li S, Liang E, Lusk N, Madigan Z, Malloy J, Malone J, McCue R, Melchor J, Mollenkopf T, Moosman S, Morin E, Newman D, Ng L, Ngo K, Omstead V, Otto S, Oyama A, Pena N, Pham T, Phillips E, Pom CA, Potekhina L, Ransford S, Ray PL, Rette D, Reynoldson C, Rimorin C, Rocha D, Ruiz A, Sanchez REA, Sawyer L, Sedeno-Cortes A, Sevigny JP, Shapovalova N, Shepard N, Shulga L, Sigler AR, Siverts L, Soliman S, Somasundaram S, Staats B, Stewart K, Szelenyi E, Tieu M, Trader C, Tran A, van Velthoven CTJ, Walker M, Wang Y, Weed N, Wirthlin M, Wood T, Wynalda B, Yao Z, Zhou T, Ariza J, Dee N, Reding M, Ronellenfitch K, Mufti S, Sunkin SM, Smith KA, Esposito L, Waters J, Thyagarajan B, Yao S, Lein ES, Zeng H, Levi BP, Ngai J, Ting JT, Tasic B. Cell. 2025 May 16:S0092-8674(25)00513-6. doi: 10.1016/j.cell.2025.05.002. PubMed 40403729.
Backbone
  Vector backbone: pAAV
  Vector type: AAV
Growth in bacteria
  Bacterial resistance: Ampicillin, 100 μg/mL
  Growth temperature: 30°C
  Growth strain: NEB Stable
  Copy number: High Copy
Gene/Insert
  Gene/Insert name: SYFP2
  Species: Synthetic
  Mutation: NA
  Promoter: minBG
  Cloning method: Other
Terms and licenses: Academic/Nonprofit Terms; Industry Terms: Not Available to Industry
Depositor comments: Cloning Method: RE Cloning
How to cite: AiP12854 - pAAV-AiE0671m-minBG-SYFP2-WPRE3-BGHpA (Alias: CN2854) was a gift from Allen Institute for Brain Science & Jonathan Ting (Addgene plasmid # 224012 ; http://n2t.net/addgene:224012 ; RRID:Addgene_224012)
